Addgene plasmid #129276: V5-APEX2-SENP2
Purpose: Expression of APEX2 at nuclear pore
Depositing lab: Alice Ting. Depositing organization: Stanford University. Publication: Atlas of Subcellular RNA Localization Revealed by APEX-Seq. Fazal FM, Han S, Parker KR, Kaewsapsak P, Xu J, Boettiger AN, Chang HY, Ting AY. Cell. 2019 Jun 14. pii: S0092-8674(19)30555-0. doi: 10.1016/j.cell.2019.05.027. PubMed 31230715.
Backbone
  Vector backbone: pLX304
  Vector type: Mammalian Expression, Lentiviral
Growth in bacteria
  Bacterial resistance: Ampicillin, 100 μg/mL
  Growth temperature: 30°C
  Growth strain: NEB Stable
  Copy number: Unknown
Gene/Insert
  Gene/Insert name: V5-APEX2-SENP2
  Species: H. sapiens (human)
  Promoter: CMV promoter
  Cloning method: Gibson Cloning
  Sequencing primers: 5′ CMV forward
Terms and licenses: Academic/Nonprofit Terms; Industry Terms: Not Available to Industry
How to cite: V5-APEX2-SENP2 was a gift from Alice Ting (Addgene plasmid # 129276 ; http://n2t.net/addgene:129276 ; RRID:Addgene_129276)
