[The description below was written by a language model from this plasmid's Addgene catalogue record and the feature table of its GenBank file.]
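Description:
V5-APEX2-SENP2 is a 10,263 bp third-generation-style, self-inactivating lentiviral expression plasmid built on the pLX304 backbone, designed to place the engineered peroxidase APEX2 at the nuclear pore of mammalian cells. It is propagated in E. coli through a high-copy ColE1/pUC-type origin with ampicillin selection (bla), and the backbone also carries an f1 origin, an SV40 origin and poly(A) signal, and flanking T7/T3 and lac promoter elements left over from the cloning vector. The viral portion comprises an RSV promoter driving a truncated HIV-1 5' LTR, the Psi packaging signal, the RRE for Rev-dependent export of the genomic RNA, a cPPT/CTS, WPRE to enhance transcript expression, and a U3-deleted 3' LTR that inactivates LTR-driven transcription after integration.

Within the proviral region, an hPGK promoter drives blasticidin S deaminase, allowing blasticidin selection of transduced cells. Downstream, the CMV enhancer/promoter, followed by a Gateway attB1 site, drives the fusion open reading frame: an N-terminal V5 epitope tag for detection, then APEX2, the more active A134P variant of monomeric soybean ascorbate peroxidase. The SENP2 portion (human, according to the catalogue entry) is not annotated in the feature table, but presumably occupies the unannotated stretch between the end of APEX2 and the WPRE; it serves as the targeting moiety for the nuclear pore. The record does not state whether full-length SENP2 or a fragment is used.

The construct supports transient expression or generation of stable lines for APEX2 proximity labelling at the nuclear pore, and is associated with work mapping subcellular RNA localization by APEX-seq.
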