LOCUS       Exported 10263 bp ds-DNA circular SYN 12-MAY-2021
DEFINITION  Expression of APEX2 at nuclear pore.
ACCESSION   .
VERSION     .
KEYWORDS    V5-APEX2-SENP2
SOURCE      synthetic DNA construct
  ORGANISM  synthetic DNA construct
REFERENCE   1 (bases 1 to 10263)
  AUTHORS   Fazal FM, Han S, Parker KR, Kaewsapsak P, Xu J, Boettiger AN, Chang
            HY, Ting AY
  TITLE     Atlas of Subcellular RNA Localization Revealed by APEX-Seq.
  JOURNAL   Cell. 2019 Jun 14. pii: S0092-8674(19)30555-0. doi:
            10.1016/j.cell.2019.05.027.
  PUBMED    31230715
REFERENCE   2 (bases 1 to 10263)
  AUTHORS   .
  TITLE     Direct Submission
  JOURNAL   Exported May 12, 2021 from SnapGene Server 1.1.58
            http://www.snapgene.com
FEATURES             Location/Qualifiers
     source          1..10263
                     /organism="synthetic DNA construct"
                     /mol_type="other DNA"
     enhancer        65..368
                     /label=CMV enhancer
                     /note="human cytomegalovirus immediate early enhancer"
     promoter        369..572
                     /label=CMV promoter
                     /note="human cytomegalovirus (CMV) immediate early
                     promoter"
     primer_bind     523..543
                     /label=CMV-F
                     /note="Human CMV immediate early promoter, forward primer"
     protein_bind    595..619
                     /gene="mutant version of attB"
                     /label=attB1
                     /bound_moiety="BP Clonase(TM)"
                     /note="recombination site for the Gateway(R) BP reaction"
     CDS             640..681
                     /codon_start=1
                     /product="epitope tag from simian virus 5"
                     /label=V5 tag
                     /translation="GKPIPNPLLGLDST"
     CDS             682..1428
                     /codon_start=1
                     /product="soybean ascorbate peroxidase, engineered to serve
                     as a monomeric tag for electron microscopy and live-cell
                     proteomics (Lam et al., 2015)"
                     /label=APEX2
                     /note="more active than the original APEX due to the A134P
                     mutation"
                     /translation="GKSYPTVSADYQDAVEKAKKKLRGFIAEKRCAPLMLRLAFHSAGT
                     FDKGTKTGGPFGTIKHPAELAHSANNGLDIAVRLLEPLKAEFPILSYADFYQLAGVVAV
                     EVTGGPKVPFHPGREDKPEPPPEGRLPDPTKGSDHLRDVFGKAMGLTDQDIVALSGGHT
                     IGAAHKERSGFEGPWTSNPLIFDNSYFTELLSGEKEGLLQLPSDKALLSDPVFRPLVDK
                     YAADEDAFFADYAEAHQKLSELGFADA"
     misc_feature    3270..3858
                     /label=WPRE
                     /note="woodchuck hepatitis virus posttranscriptional
                     regulatory element"
     primer_bind     complement(3323..3343)
                     /label=WPRE-R
                     /note="WPRE, reverse primer"
     CDS             complement(3741..3752)
                     /codon_start=1
                     /product="Factor Xa recognition and cleavage site"
                     /label=Factor Xa site
                     /translation="IEGR"
     LTR             3930..4163
                     /label=3' LTR (Delta-U3)
                     /note="self-inactivating 3' long terminal repeat (LTR) from
                     HIV-1"
     polyA_signal    4241..4362
                     /label=SV40 poly(A) signal
                     /note="SV40 polyadenylation signal"
     primer_bind     complement(4278..4297)
                     /label=SV40pA-R
                     /note="SV40 polyA, reverse primer"
     primer_bind     4332..4351
                     /label=EBV-rev
                     /note="SV40 polyA terminator, reverse primer"
     rep_origin      4402..4537
                     /label=SV40 ori
                     /note="SV40 origin of replication"
     primer_bind     4464..4483
                     /label=SV40pro-F
                     /note="SV40 promoter/origin, forward primer"
     primer_bind     complement(4557..4576)
                     /label=T7
                     /note="T7 promoter, forward primer"
     promoter        complement(4558..4576)
                     /label=T7 promoter
                     /note="promoter for bacteriophage T7 RNA polymerase"
     primer_bind     complement(4586..4603)
                     /label=M13 Forward
                     /note="In lacZ gene. Also called M13-F20 or M13 (-21)
                     Forward"
     primer_bind     complement(4586..4602)
                     /label=M13 fwd
                     /note="common sequencing primer, one of multiple similar
                     variants"
     primer_bind     complement(4595..4617)
                     /label=M13/pUC Forward
                     /note="In lacZ gene"
     rep_origin      4744..5199
                     /direction=RIGHT
                     /label=f1 ori
                     /note="f1 bacteriophage origin of replication; arrow
                     indicates direction of (+) strand synthesis"
     primer_bind     complement(4831..4850)
                     /label=F1ori-R
                     /note="F1 origin, reverse primer"
     primer_bind     5041..5062
                     /label=F1ori-F
                     /note="F1 origin, forward primer"
     promoter        5225..5329
                     /gene="bla"
                     /label=AmpR promoter
     CDS             5330..6190
                     /codon_start=1
                     /gene="bla"
                     /product="beta-lactamase"
                     /label=AmpR
                     /note="confers resistance to ampicillin, carbenicillin, and
                     related antibiotics"
                     /translation="MSIQHFRVALIPFFAAFCLPVFAHPETLVKVKDAEDQLGARVGYI
                     ELDLNSGKILESFRPEERFPMMSTFKVLLCGAVLSRIDAGQEQLGRRIHYSQNDLVEYS
                     PVTEKHLTDGMTVRELCSAAITMSDNTAANLLLTTIGGPKELTAFLHNMGDHVTRLDRW
                     EPELNEAIPNDERDTTMPVAMATTLRKLLTGELLTLASRQQLIDWMEADKVAGPLLRSA
                     LPAGWFIADKSGAGERGSRGIIAALGPDGKPSRIVVIYTTGSQATMDERNRQIAEIGAS
                     LIKHW"
     primer_bind     complement(5548..5567)
                     /label=Amp-R
                     /note="Ampicillin resistance gene, reverse primer"
     rep_origin      6361..6949
                     /direction=RIGHT
                     /label=ori
                     /note="high-copy-number ColE1/pMB1/pBR322/pUC origin of
                     replication"
     primer_bind     6850..6869
                     /label=pBR322ori-F
                     /note="pBR322 origin, forward primer"
     primer_bind     7103..7120
                     /label=L4440
                     /note="L4440 vector, forward primer"
     protein_bind    7237..7258
                     /label=CAP binding site
                     /bound_moiety="E. coli catabolite activator protein"
                     /note="CAP binding activates transcription in the presence
                     of cAMP."
     promoter        7273..7303
                     /label=lac promoter
                     /note="promoter for the E. coli lac operon"
     protein_bind    7311..7327
                     /label=lac operator
                     /bound_moiety="lac repressor encoded by lacI"
                     /note="The lac repressor binds to the lac operator to
                     inhibit transcription in E. coli. This inhibition can be
                     relieved by adding lactose or
                     isopropyl-beta-D-thiogalactopyranoside (IPTG)."
     primer_bind     7316..7338
                     /label=M13/pUC Reverse
                     /note="In lacZ gene"
     primer_bind     7335..7351
                     /label=M13 rev
                     /note="common sequencing primer, one of multiple similar
                     variants"
     primer_bind     7335..7351
                     /label=M13 Reverse
                     /note="In lacZ gene. Also called M13-rev"
     primer_bind     7370..7390
                     /label=T3
                     /note="T3 promoter, forward primer"
     promoter        7372..7390
                     /label=T3 promoter
                     /note="promoter for bacteriophage T3 RNA polymerase"
     promoter        7418..7644
                     /label=RSV promoter
                     /note="Rous sarcoma virus enhancer/promoter"
     LTR             7645..7825
                     /label=5' LTR (truncated)
                     /note="truncated 5' long terminal repeat (LTR) from HIV-1"
     misc_feature    7872..7997
                     /label=HIV-1 Psi
                     /note="packaging signal of human immunodeficiency virus
                     type 1"
     misc_feature    8490..8723
                     /label=RRE
                     /note="The Rev response element (RRE) of HIV-1 allows for
                     Rev-dependent mRNA export from the nucleus to the
                     cytoplasm."
     CDS             8908..8952
                     /codon_start=1
                     /product="antigenic peptide corresponding to amino acids
                     655 to 669 of the HIV envelope protein gp41 (Lutje Hulsik
                     et al., 2013)"
                     /label=gp41 peptide
                     /note="recognized by the 2H10 single-chain llama nanobody"
                     /translation="KNEQELLELDKWASL"
     promoter        9127..9627
                     /label=hPGK promoter
                     /note="human phosphoglycerate kinase 1 promoter"
     primer_bind     9546..9564
                     /label=hPGK-F
                     /note="Human PGK promoter, forward primer"
     CDS             9639..10034
                     /codon_start=1
                     /gene="Aspergillus terreus BSD"
                     /product="blasticidin S deaminase"
                     /label=BSD
                     /note="confers resistance to blasticidin"
                     /translation="MAKPLSQEESTLIERATATINSIPISEDYSVASAALSSDGRIFTG
                     VNVYHFTGGPCAELVVLGTAAAAAAGNLTCIVAIGNENRGILSPCGRCRQVLLDLHPGI
                     KAIVKDSDGQPTAVGIRELLPSGYVWEG"
     misc_feature    10094..10211
                     /label=cPPT/CTS
                     /note="central polypurine tract and central termination
                     sequence of HIV-1"
ORIGIN
        1 cccggggtta ttaatagtaa tcaattacgg ggtcattagt tcatagccca tatatggagt
       61 tccgcgttac ataacttacg gtaaatggcc cgcctggctg accgcccaac gacccccgcc
      121 cattgacgtc aataatgacg tatgttccca tagtaacgcc aatagggact ttccattgac
      181 gtcaatgggt ggagtattta cggtaaactg cccacttggc agtacatcaa gtgtatcata
      241 tgccaagtac gccccctatt gacgtcaatg acggtaaatg gcccgcctgg cattatgccc
      301 agtacatgac cttatgggac tttcctactt ggcagtacat ctacgtatta gtcatcgcta
      361 ttaccatggt gatgcggttt tggcagtaca tcaatgggcg tggatagcgg tttgactcac
      421 ggggatttcc aagtctccac cccattgacg tcaatgggag tttgttttgg caccaaaatc
      481 aacgggactt tccaaaatgt cgtaacaact ccgccccatt gacgcaaatg ggcggtaggc
      541 gtgtacggtg ggaggtctat ataagcagag ctctctggct aactgtcggg atcaacaagt
      601 ttgtacaaaa aagcaggctt cgaaggagat agaaccatgg gcaagcccat ccccaacccc
      661 ctgctgggcc tggacagcac cggaaagtct tacccaactg tgagtgctga ttaccaggac
      721 gccgttgaga aggcgaagaa gaagctcaga ggcttcatcg ctgagaagag atgcgctcct
      781 ctaatgctcc gtttggcatt ccactctgct ggaacctttg acaagggcac gaagaccggt
      841 ggacccttcg gaaccatcaa gcaccctgcc gaactggctc acagcgctaa caacggtctt
      901 gacatcgctg ttaggctttt ggagccactc aaggcggagt tccctatttt gagctacgcc
      961 gatttctacc agttggctgg cgttgttgcc gttgaggtca cgggtggacc taaggttcca
     1021 ttccaccctg gaagagagga caagcctgag ccaccaccag agggtcgctt gcctgatccc
     1081 actaagggtt ctgaccattt gagagatgtg tttggcaaag ctatggggct tactgaccaa
     1141 gatatcgttg ctctatctgg gggtcacact attggagctg cacacaagga gcgttctgga
     1201 tttgagggtc cctggacctc taatcctctt attttcgaca actcatactt cacggagttg
     1261 ttgagtggtg agaaggaagg tctccttcag ctaccttctg acaaggctct tttgtctgac
     1321 cctgtattcc gccctctcgt tgataaatat gcagcggacg aagatgcctt ctttgctgat
     1381 tacgctgagg ctcaccaaaa gctttccgag cttgggtttg ctgatgcctc cggccggact
     1441 cagatctcga gctcaagctt cgaattcatg tacagatggc tggttaggat tctcggcacc
     1501 attttccgtt tctgcgaccg gtcggtgccc cctgcccggg ccctcctgaa gaggcggcgc
     1561 tcagacagca ctctgttttc tacagtggac actgatgaaa taccagccaa aagaccaaga
     1621 ttagattgct ttattcacca agtgaaaaac agtctctaca atgctgccag cttatttgga
     1681 ttcccattcc agctgaccac aaagcccatg gtaacttctg cttgtaatgg aacacggaat
     1741 gtggcccctt caggagaggt attttcgaac tcttcatctt gtgaactgac aggttctgga
     1801 tcctggaaca acatgctgaa actgggtaat aaatctccta atggaataag tgactatcca
     1861 aagatcagag tgacagttac ccgagatcag ccacgcagag tcctgccttc ctttggtttt
     1921 actttgaact cagaaggctg taatagaaga ccaggtggcc gtcgccatag caaaggtaat
     1981 ccagagagtt ctttaatgtg gaaacctcag gaacaggctg taacagagat gatttctgaa
     2041 gagagtggca agggtctgag gcgtccccat tgtactgtgg aggagggtgt tcaaaaagag
     2101 gaaagagaga agtaccgaaa gttattggaa cgacttaaag aaagtggtca tggaaactct
     2161 gtctgtcctg taacttcaaa ttatcacagt tctcaaagaa gtcagatgga cacattaaag
     2221 accaaaggct ggggggaaga gcaaaatcac ggagtcaaaa caactcagtt tgttccaaaa
     2281 caatatagac ttgttgaaac aaggggacct ctatgttcat tgagaagtga aaagaggtgt
     2341 tcaaagggga aaattactga tacagagacg atggtcggaa tcagatttga aaatgaaagt
     2401 aggaggggat accaactgga gcctgaccta tcagaagaag tgtcggcccg actccgcctg
     2461 ggcagtggaa gcaatggctt actcaggagg aaagtgtcaa taattgagac aaaggaaaag
     2521 aattgctcag gcaaagagag ggacagaaga acggacgatc tccttgaact tacagaggac
     2581 atggaaaagg aaatcagtaa tgccctaggc catggcccac aggatgaaat cctaagtagt
     2641 gctttcaaat tgcgaattac tcgaggagat attcagacat taaagaacta tcactggctc
     2701 aatgatgaag tcattaattt ttacatgaat cttctggtgg aaagaaataa aaagcaaggc
     2761 tatccagcac ttcatgtatt cagtactttc ttctatccta aattaaagtc tgggggttac
     2821 caagcagtga aacgatggac caaaggggta aatctctttg aacaagaaat tattctggtg
     2881 cctattcatc ggaaggtaca ttggagcctg gtggtgattg acctaagaaa aaagtgtctt
     2941 aaatatctgg attctatggg acaaaagggc cacaggatct gtgagattct ccttcagtat
     3001 ttacaggatg aaagtaagac caaaagaaat agtgatctga atcttttaga gtggacccat
     3061 cacagcatga aaccacacga gattcctcaa cagctgaatg ggagtgattg tggaatgttt
     3121 acttgtaaat atgcagatta tatttctagg gacaaaccta tcacatttac tcagcaccag
     3181 atgcctctct tccggaagaa gatggtgtgg gaaatccttc atcagcagtt gctgtgagct
     3241 agcgctaacc ggtggcgcgt taagtcgaca atcaacctct ggattacaaa atttgtgaaa
     3301 gattgactgg tattcttaac tatgttgctc cttttacgct atgtggatac gctgctttaa
     3361 tgcctttgta tcatgctatt gcttcccgta tggctttcat tttctcctcc ttgtataaat
     3421 cctggttgct gtctctttat gaggagttgt ggcccgttgt caggcaacgt ggcgtggtgt
     3481 gcactgtgtt tgctgacgca acccccactg gttggggcat tgccaccacc tgtcagctcc
     3541 tttccgggac tttcgctttc cccctcccta ttgccacggc ggaactcatc gccgcctgcc
     3601 ttgcccgctg ctggacaggg gctcggctgt tgggcactga caattccgtg gtgttgtcgg
     3661 ggaaatcatc gtcctttcct tggctgctcg cctgtgttgc cacctggatt ctgcgcggga
     3721 cgtccttctg ctacgtccct tcggccctca atccagcgga ccttccttcc cgcggcctgc
     3781 tgccggctct gcggcctctt ccgcgtcttc gccttcgccc tcagacgagt cggatctccc
     3841 tttgggccgc ctccccgcgt cgactttaag accaatgact tacaaggcag ctgtagatct
     3901 tagccacttt ttaaaagaaa aggggggact ggaagggcta attcactccc aacgaagaca
     3961 agatctgctt tttgcttgta ctgggtctct ctggttagac cagatctgag cctgggagct
     4021 ctctggctaa ctagggaacc cactgcttaa gcctcaataa agcttgcctt gagtgcttca
     4081 agtagtgtgt gcccgtctgt tgtgtgactc tggtaactag agatccctca gaccctttta
     4141 gtcagtgtgg aaaatctcta gcagtacgta tagtagttca tgtcatctta ttattcagta
     4201 tttataactt gcaaagaaat gaatatcaga gagtgagagg aacttgttta ttgcagctta
     4261 taatggttac aaataaagca atagcatcac aaatttcaca aataaagcat ttttttcact
     4321 gcattctagt tgtggtttgt ccaaactcat caatgtatct tatcatgtct ggctctagct
     4381 atcccgcccc taactccgcc catcccgccc ctaactccgc ccagttccgc ccattctccg
     4441 ccccatggct gactaatttt ttttatttat gcagaggccg aggccgcctc ggcctctgag
     4501 ctattccaga agtagtgagg aggctttttt ggaggcctag ggacgtaccc aattcgccct
     4561 atagtgagtc gtattacgcg cgctcactgg ccgtcgtttt acaacgtcgt gactgggaaa
     4621 accctggcgt tacccaactt aatcgccttg cagcacatcc ccctttcgcc agctggcgta
     4681 atagcgaaga ggcccgcacc gatcgccctt cccaacagtt gcgcagcctg aatggcgaat
     4741 gggnnnnnnn nnnnnnnnnn nnnnnnnnnn nnnnnnnnnn nnnnnnnnnn nnnnnnnnnn
     4801 nnnnnnnnnn nnnnnnnnnn nnnnnnnnnn nnnnnnnnnn nnnnnnnnnn nnnnnnnnnn
     4861 nnnnnnncnn nnnnnnnnnn nnnnnnnnnn nnnnnnnnnn nnnnnnnnnn nnnnnnnnnn
     4921 nnnnnnnnnn nnnnnnnnnn nnnnnnnnnn nnnnnnnnna nnnnnnnnnn nnnnnnnnnn
     4981 nnnnnnnnnn nnnnnnnnnn nnnnnnnnnc ctttgacgtt ggagtccacg ttctttaata
     5041 gtggactctt gttccaaact ggaacaacac tcaaccctat ctcggtctat tcttttgatt
     5101 tataagggat tttgccgatt tcggcctatt ggttaaaaaa tgagctgatt taacaaaaat
     5161 ttaacgcgaa ttttaacaaa atattaacgc ttacaattta ggtggcactt ttcggggaaa
     5221 tgtgcgcgga acccctattt gtttattttt ctaaatacat tcaaatatgt atccgctcat
     5281 gagacaataa ccctgataaa tgcttcaata atattgaaaa aggaagagta tgagtattca
     5341 acatttccgt gtcgccctta ttcccttttt tgcggcattt tgccttcctg tttttgctca
     5401 cccagaaacg ctggtgaaag taaaagatgc tgaagatcag ttgggtgcac gagtgggtta
     5461 catcgaactg gatctcaaca gcggtaagat ccttgagagt tttcgccccg aagaacgttt
     5521 tccaatgatg agcactttta aagttctgct atgtggcgcg gtattatccc gtattgacgc
     5581 cgggcaagag caactcggtc gccgcataca ctattctcag aatgacttgg ttgagtactc
     5641 accagtcaca gaaaagcatc ttacggatgg catgacagta agagaattat gcagtgctgc
     5701 cataaccatg agtgataaca ctgcggccaa cttacttctg acaacgatcg gaggaccgaa
     5761 ggagctaacc gcttttttgc acaacatggg ggatcatgta actcgccttg atcgttggga
     5821 accggagctg aatgaagcca taccaaacga cgagcgtgac accacgatgc ctgtagcaat
     5881 ggcaacaacg ttgcgcaaac tattaactgg cgaactactt actctagctt cccggcaaca
     5941 attaatagac tggatggagg cggataaagt tgcaggacca cttctgcgct cggcccttcc
     6001 ggctggctgg tttattgctg ataaatctgg agccggtgag cgtgggtctc gcggtatcat
     6061 tgcagcactg gggccagatg gtaagccctc ccgtatcgta gttatctaca cgacggggag
     6121 tcaggcaact atggatgaac gaaatagaca gatcgctgag ataggtgcct cactgattaa
     6181 gcattggtaa ctgtcagacc aagtttactc atatatactt tagattgatt taaaacttca
     6241 tttttaattt aaaaggatct aggtgaagat cctttttgat aatctcatga ccaaaatccc
     6301 ttaacgtgag ttttcgttcc actgagcgtc agaccccgta gaaaagatca aaggatcttc
     6361 ttgagatcct ttttttctgc gcgtaatctg ctgcttgcaa acaaaaaaac caccgctacc
     6421 agcggtggtt tgtttgccgg atcaagagct accaactctt tttccgaagg taactggctt
     6481 cagcagagcg cagataccaa atactgttct tctagtgtag ccgtagttag gccaccactt
     6541 caagaactct gtagcaccgc ctacatacct cgctctgcta atcctgttac cagtggctgc
     6601 tgccagtggc gataagtcgt gtcttaccgg gttggactca agacgatagt taccggataa
     6661 ggcgcagcgg tcgggctgaa cggggggttc gtgcacacag cccagcttgg agcgaacgac
     6721 ctacaccgaa ctgagatacc tacagcgtga gctatgagaa agcgccacgc ttcccgaagg
     6781 gagaaaggcg gacaggtatc cggtaagcgg cagggtcgga acaggagagc gcacgaggga
     6841 gcttccaggg ggaaacgcct ggtatcttta tagtcctgtc gggtttcgcc acctctgact
     6901 tgagcgtcga tttttgtgat gctcgtcagg ggggcggagc ctatggaaaa acgccagcaa
     6961 cgcggccttt ttacggttcc tggccttttg ctggcctttt gctcacatgt tctttcctgc
     7021 gttatcccct gattctgtgg ataaccgtat taccgccttt gagtgagctg ataccgctcg
     7081 ccgcagccga acgaccgagc gcagcgagtc agtgagcgag gaagcggaag agcgcccaat
     7141 acgcaaaccg cctctccccg cgcgttggcc gattcattaa tgcagctggc acgacaggtt
     7201 tcccgactgg aaagcgggca gtgagcgcaa cgcaattaat gtgagttagc tcactcatta
     7261 ggcaccccag gctttacact ttatgcttcc ggctcgtatg ttgtgtggaa ttgtgagcgg
     7321 ataacaattt cacacaggaa acagctatga ccatgattac gccaagcgcg caattaaccc
     7381 tcactaaagg gaacaaaagc tggagctgca agcttaatgt agtcttatgc aatactcttg
     7441 tagtcttgca acatggtaac gatgagttag caacatgcct tacaaggaga gaaaaagcac
     7501 cgtgcatgcc gattggtgga agtaaggtgg tacgatcgtg ccttattagg aaggcaacag
     7561 acgggtctga catggattgg acgaaccact gaattgccgc attgcagaga tattgtattt
     7621 aagtgcctag ctcgatacat aaacgggtct ctctggttag accagatctg agcctgggag
     7681 ctctctggct aactagggaa cccactgctt aagcctcaat aaagcttgcc ttgagtgctt
     7741 caagtagtgt gtgcccgtct gttgtgtgac tctggtaact agagatccct cagacccttt
     7801 tagtcagtgt ggaaaatctc tagcagtggc gcccgaacag ggacttgaaa gcgaaaggga
     7861 aaccagagga gctctctcga cgcaggactc ggcttgctga agcgcgcacg gcaagaggcg
     7921 aggggcggcg actggtgagt acgccaaaaa ttttgactag cggaggctag aaggagagag
     7981 atgggtgcga gagcgtcagt attaagcggg ggagaattag atcgcgatgg gaaaaaattc
     8041 ggttaaggcc agggggaaag aaaaaatata aattaaaaca tatagtatgg gcaagcaggg
     8101 agctagaacg attcgcagtt aatcctggcc tgttagaaac atcagaaggc tgtagacaaa
     8161 tactgggaca gctacaacca tcccttcaga caggatcaga agaacttaga tcattatata
     8221 atacagtagc aaccctctat tgtgtgcatc aaaggataga gataaaagac accaaggaag
     8281 ctttagacaa gatagaggaa gagcaaaaca aaagtaagac caccgcacag caagcggccg
     8341 ctgatcttca gacctggagg aggagatatg agggacaatt ggagaagtga attatataaa
     8401 tataaagtag taaaaattga accattagga gtagcaccca ccaaggcaaa gagaagagtg
     8461 gtgcagagag aaaaaagagc agtgggaata ggagctttgt tccttgggtt cttgggagca
     8521 gcaggaagca ctatgggcgc agcgtcaatg acgctgacgg tacaggccag acaattattg
     8581 tctggtatag tgcagcagca gaacaatttg ctgagggcta ttgaggcgca acagcatctg
     8641 ttgcaactca cagtctgggg catcaagcag ctccaggcaa gaatcctggc tgtggaaaga
     8701 tacctaaagg atcaacagct cctggggatt tggggttgct ctggaaaact catttgcacc
     8761 actgctgtgc cttggaatgc tagttggagt aataaatctc tggaacagat ttggaatcac
     8821 acgacctgga tggagtggga cagagaaatt aacaattaca caagcttaat acactcctta
     8881 attgaagaat cgcaaaacca gcaagaaaag aatgaacaag aattattgga attagataaa
     8941 tgggcaagtt tgtggaattg gtttaacata acaaattggc tgtggtatat aaaattattc
     9001 ataatgatag taggaggctt ggtaggttta agaatagttt ttgctgtact ttctatagtg
     9061 aatagagtta ggcagggata ttcaccatta tcgtttcaga cccacctccc aaccccgagg
     9121 ggacccttgc gccttttcca aggcagccct gggtttgcgc agggacgcgg ctgctctggg
     9181 cgtggttccg ggaaacgcag cggcgccgac cctgggtctc gcacattctt cacgtccgtt
     9241 cgcagcgtca cccggatctt cgccgctacc cttgtgggcc ccccggcgac gcttcctgct
     9301 ccgcccctaa gtcgggaagg ttccttgcgg ttcgcggcgt gccggacgtg acaaacggaa
     9361 gccgcacgtc tcactagtac cctcgcagac ggacagcgcc agggagcaat ggcagcgcgc
     9421 cgaccgcgat gggctgtggc caatagcggc tgctcagcag ggcgcgccga gagcagcggc
     9481 cgggaagggg cggtgcggga ggcggggtgt ggggcggtag tgtgggccct gttcctgccc
     9541 gcgcggtgtt ccgcattctg caagcctccg gagcgcacgt cggcagtcgg ctccctcgtt
     9601 gaccgaatca ccgacctctc tccccagggg gtaccaccat ggccaagcct ttgtctcaag
     9661 aagaatccac cctcattgaa agagcaacgg ctacaatcaa cagcatcccc atctctgaag
     9721 actacagcgt cgccagcgca gctctctcta gcgacggccg catcttcact ggtgtcaatg
     9781 tatatcattt tactggggga ccttgtgcag aactcgtggt gctgggcact gctgctgctg
     9841 cggcagctgg caacctgact tgtatcgtcg cgatcggaaa tgagaacagg ggcatcttga
     9901 gcccctgcgg acggtgccga caggtgcttc tcgatctgca tcctgggatc aaagccatag
     9961 tgaaggacag tgatggacag ccgacggcag ttgggattcg tgaattgctg ccctctggtt
    10021 atgtgtggga gggcctgcag ctgcagtagt aagaattcta gatcttgaga caaatggcag
    10081 tattcatcca caattttaaa agaaaagggg ggattggggg gtacagtgca ggggaaagaa
    10141 tagtagacat aatagcaaca gacatacaaa ctaaagaatt acaaaaacaa attacaaaaa
    10201 ttcaaaattt tcgggtttat tacagggaca gcagagatcc actttggcgc cggctcgagg
    10261 ggg
//
